>Addgene plasmid #66311 | GPR123-Tango | addgene full sequence | sequence record 456481 | Addgene NGS Result
CGTAAGTTATGTAACGCGGAACTCCATATATGGGCTATGAACTAATGACCCCGTAATTGATTACTATTAA
TAACTAGTCAATAATCAATGTCAACGCGTATATCTGGCCCGTACATCGCGAAGCAGCGCAAAACGCCTAA
CCCTAAGCAGATTCTTCATGCAATTGTCGGTCAAGCCTTGCCTTGTTGTAGCTTAAATTTTGCTCGCGCA
CTACTCAGCGACCTCCAACACACAAGCAGGGAGCAGATACTGGCTTAACTATGCGGCATCAGAGCAGATT
GTACTGAGAGTGCACCATAGGGGATCGGGAGATCTCCCGATCCGTCGACGTCAGGTGGCACTTTTCGGGG
AAATGTGCGCGGAACCCCTATTTGTTTATTTTTCTAAATACATTCAAATATGTATCCGCTCATGAGACAA
TAACCCTGATAAATGCTTCAATAATATTGAAAAAGGAAGAGTATGAGTATTCAACATTTCCGTGTCGCCC
TTATTCCCTTTTTTGCGGCATTTTGCCTTCCTGTTTTTGCTCACCCAGAAACGCTGGTGAAAGTAAAAGA
TGCTGAAGATCAGTTGGGTGCACGAGTGGGTTACATCGAACTGGATCTCAACAGCGGTAAGATCCTTGAG
AGTTTTCGCCCCGAAGAACGTTTTCCAATGATGAGCACTTTTAAAGTTCTGCTATGTGGCGCGGTATTAT
CCCGTATTGACGCCGGGCAAGAGCAACTCGGTCGCCGCATACACTATTCTCAGAATGACTTGGTTGAGTA
CTCACCAGTCACAGAAAAGCATCTTACGGATGGCATGACAGTAAGAGAATTATGCAGTGCTGCCATAACC
ATGAGTGATAACACTGCGGCCAACTTACTTCTGACAACGATCGGAGGACCGAAGGAGCTAACCGCTTTTT
TGCACAACATGGGGGATCATGTAACTCGCCTTGATCGTTGGGAACCGGAGCTGAATGAAGCCATACCAAA
CGACGAGCGTGACACCACGATGCCTGTAGCAATGGCAACAACGTTGCGCAAACTATTAACTGGCGAACTA
CTTACTCTAGCTTCCCGGCAACAATTAATAGACTGGATGGAGGCGGATAAAGTTGCAGGACCACTTCTGC
GCTCGGCCCTTCCGGCTGGCTGGTTTATTGCTGATAAATCTGGAGCCGGTGAGCGTGGGTCTCGCGGTAT
CATTGCAGCACTGGGGCCAGATGGTAAGCCCTCCCGTATCGTAGTTATCTACACGACGGGGAGTCAGGCA
ACTATGGATGAACGAAATAGACAGATCGCTGAGATAGGTGCCTCACTGATTAAGCATTGGTAACTGTCAG
ACCAAGTTTACTCATATATACTTTAGATTGATTTAAAACTTCATTTTTAATTTAAAAGGATCTAGGTGAA
GATCCTTTTTGATAATCTCATGACCAAAATCCCTTAACGTGAGTTTTCGTTCCACTGAGCGTCAGACCCC
GTAGAAAAGATCAAAGGATCTTCTTGAGATCCTTTTTTTCTGCGCGTAATCTGCTGCTTGCAAACAAAAA
AACCACCGCTACCAGCGGTGGTTTGTTTGCCGGATCAAGAGCTACCAACTCTTTTTCCGAAGGTAACTGG
CTTCAGCAGAGCGCAGATACCAAATACTGTTCTTCTAGTGTAGCCGTAGTTAGGCCACCACTTCAAGAAC
TCTGTAGCACCGCCTACATACCTCGCTCTGCTAATCCTGTTACCAGTGGCTGCTGCCAGTGGCGATAAGT
CGTGTCTTACCGGGTTGGACTCAAGACGATAGTTACCGGATAAGGCGCAGCGGTCGGGCTGAACGGGGGG
TTCGTGCACACAGCCCAGCTTGGAGCGAACGACCTACACCGAACTGAGATACCTACAGCGTGAGCTATGA
GAAAGCGCCACGCTTCCCGAAGGGAGAAAGGCGGACAGGTATCCGGTAAGCGGCAGGGTCGGAACAGGAG
AGCGCACGAGGGAGCTTCCAGGGGGAAACGCCTGGTATCTTTATAGTCCTGTCGGGTTTCGCCACCTCTG
ACTTGAGCGTCGATTTTTGTGATGCTCGTCAGGGGGGCGGAGCCTATGGAAAAACGCCAGCAACGCGGCC
TTTTTACGGTTCCTGGCCTTTTGCTGGCCTTTTGCTCACATGTTCTTTCCTGCGTTATCCCCTGATTCTG
TGGATAACCGTATTACCGCCTTTGAGTGAGCTGATACCGCTCGCCGCAGCCGAACGACCGAGCGCAGCGA
GTCAGTGAGCGAGGAAGCGGAAGAGCGCCCAATACGCAAACCGCCTCTCCCCGCGCGTTGGCCGATTCAT
TAATGCAGCTGGCACGACAGGTTTCCCGACTGGAAAGCGGGCAGTGAGCGCAACGCAATTAATGTGAGTT
AGCTCACTCATTAGGCACCCCAGGCTTTACACTTTATGCTTCCGGCTCGTATGTTGTGTGGAATTGTGAG
CGGATAACAATTTCACACAGGAAACAGCTATGACCATGATTACGCCAAGCTCTAGCTAGAGGTCGACGGT
ATACAGACATGATAAGATACATTGATGAGTTTGGACAAACCACAACTAGAATGCAGTGAAAAAAATGCTT
TATTTGTGAAATTTGTGATGCTATTGCTTTATTTGTAACCATTATAAGCTGCAATAAACAAGTTGGGGTG
GGCGAAGAACTCCAGCATGAGATCCCCGCGCTGGAGGATCATCCAGCCGGCGTCCCGGAAAACGATTCCG
AAGCCCAACCTTTCATAGAAGGCGGCGGTGGAATCGAAATCTCGTGATGGCAGGTTGGGCGTCGCTTGGT
CGGTCATTTCGAACCCCAGAGTCCCGCTCAGAAGAACTCGTCAAGAAGGCGATAGAAGGCGATGCGCTGC
GAATCGGGAGCGGCGATACCGTAAAGCACGAGGAAGCGGTCAGCCCATTCGCCGCCAAGCTCTTCAGCAA
TATCACGGGTAGCCAACGCTATGTCCTGATAGCGGTCCGCCACACCCAGCCGGCCACAGTCGATGAATCC
AGAAAAGCGGCCATTTTCCACCATGATATTCGGCAAGCAGGCATCGCCATGGGTCACGACGAGATCCTCG
CCGTCGGGCATGCGCGCCTTGAGCCTGGCGAACAGTTCGGCTGGCGCGAGCCCCTGATGCTCTTCGTCCA
GATCATCCTGATCGACAAGACCGGCTTCCATCCGAGTACGTGCTCGCTCGATGCGATGTTTCGCTTGGTG
GTCGAATGGGCAGGTAGCCGGATCAAGCGTATGCAGCCGCCGCATTGCATCAGCCATGATGGATACTTTC
TCGGCAGGAGCAAGGTGAGATGACAGGAGATCCTGCCCCGGCACTTCGCCCAATAGCAGCCAGTCCCTTC
CCGCTTCAGTGACAACGTCGAGCACAGCTGCGCAAGGAACGCCCGTCGTGGCCAGCCACGATAGCCGCGC
TGCCTCGTCCTGCAGTTCATTCAGGGCACCGGACAGGTCGGTCTTGACAAAAAGAACCGGGCGCCCCTGC
GCTGACAGCCGGAACACGGCGGCATCAGAGCAGCCGATTGTCTGTTGTGCCCAGTCATAGCCGAATAGCC
TCTCCACCCAAGCGGCCGGAGAACCTGCGTGCAATCCATCTTGTTCAATCATGCGAAACGATCCTCATCC
TGTCTCTTGATCAGATCCGAAAATGGATATACAAGCTCCCGGGAGCTTTTTGCAAAAGCCTAGGCCTCCA
AAAAAGCCTCCTCACTACTTCTGGAATAGCTCAGAGGCAGAGGCGGCCTCGGCCTCTGCATAAATAAAAA
AAATTAGTCAGCCATGGGGCGGAGAATGGGCGGAACTGGGCGGAGTTAGGGGCGGGATGGGCGGAGTTAG
GGGCGGGACTATGGTTGCTGACTAATTGAGATGCATGCTTTGCATACTTCTGCCTGCTGGGGAGCCTGGG
GACTTTCCACACCTGGTTGCTGACTAATTGAGATGCATGCTTTGCATACTTCTGCCTGCTGGGGAGCCTG
GGGACTTTCCACACCCTAACTGACACACATTCCACAGAATTAATTCGCGTTAAATTTTTGTTAAATCAGC
TCATTTTTTAACCAATAGGCCGAAATCGGCAAAATCCCTTATAAATCAAAAGAATAGACCGAGATAGGGT
[37 nt withheld, positions 4131-4167]
AAAGAACGTGGACTCCAACGTCAAAGG
[49 nt withheld, positions 4195-4243]
T
[91 nt withheld, positions 4245-4335]
G
[124 nt withheld, positions 4337-4460]
GGGGATACCCCCTAGAGCCCCAGCTGGTTCTTTCCGCCTCAGAAGCCATAGAGCCCACCGCATCCCCAGC
ATGCCTGCTATTGTCTTCCCAATCCTCCCCCTTGCTGTCCTGCCCCACCCCACCCCCCAGAATAGAATGA
CACCTACTCAGACAATGCGATGCAATTTCCTCATTTTATTAGGAAAGGACAGTGGGAGTGGCACCTTCCA
GGGTCAAGGAAGGCACGGGGGAGGGGCAAACAACAGATGGCTGGCAACTAGAAGGCACAGTCGAGGCTGA
TCAGCGGGTTTAAACGGGCCCTCTAGACTACCCACCGTACTCGTCAATTCCAAGGGCATCGGTAAACATC
TGCTCAAACTCGAAGTCGGCCATATCCAGAGCGCCGTAGGGGGCGGAGTCGTGGGGGGTAAATCCCGGAC
CCGGGGAATCCCCGTCCCCCAACATGTCCAGATCGAAATCGTCTAGCGCGTCGGCATGCGCCATCGCCAC
GTCCTCGCCGTCTAAGTGGAGCTCGTCCCCCAGGCTGACATCGGTCGGGGGGGCCGTCGACAGTCTGCGC
GTGTGTCCCGCGGGGAGAAAGGACAGGCGCGGAGCCGCCAGCCCCGCCTCTTCGGGGGCGTCGTCGTCCG
GGAGATCGAGCAGGCCCTCGATGGTAGACCCGTAATTGTTTTTCGTACGCGCGCGGCTGTACGCGGACCC
ACTTTCACATTTAAGTTGTTTTTCTAATCCGCATATGATCAATTCAAGGCCGAATAAGAAGGCTGGCTCT
GCACCTTGGTGATCAAATAATTCGATAGCTTGTCGTAATAATGGCGGCATACTATCAGTAGTAGGTGTTT
CCCTTTCTTCTTTAGCGACTTGATGCTCTTGATCTTCCAATACGCAACCTAAAGTAAAATGCCCCACAGC
GCTGAGTGCATATAATGCATTCTCTAGTGAAAAACCTTGTTGGCATAAAAAGGCTAATTGATTTTCGAGA
GTTTCATACTGTTTTTCTGTAGGCCGTGTACCTAAATGTACTTTTGCTCCATCGCGATGACTTAGTAAAG
CACATCTAAAACTTTTAGCGTTATTACGTAAAAAATCTTGCCAGCTTTCCCCTTCTAAAGGGCAAAAGTG
AGTATGGTGCCTATCTAACATCTCAATGGCTAAGGCGTCGAGCAAAGCCCGCTTATTTTTTACATGCCAA
TACAATGTAGGCTGCTCTACACCTAGCTTCTGGGCGAGTTTACGGGTTGTTAAACCTTCGATTCCGACCT
CATTAAGCAGCTCTAATGCGCTGTTAATCACTTTACTTTTATCTAATCTTAGCTGGAAGTACAGGTTCTC
ACCGGTCGATGAAGTGTCCTTGGCCAGGGAGGAGCTGGCGGTGGTGCAGGACTCATCTTGGGGACCCAGG
CTGGGTGGGGTGCGTCCACCGGTATCGATCACTGTGGTCTCGTTCTTCCATGGTCCGGTTCGTATATTAC
CCGTGCCGTCTGTGCCGAACGGCAGACCCTCCAGGAGTTTTCCTTTAGGCAGCCCATTCTGGGAAGGTCC
GCCAAAGGGCAAGGACTGAGTTCGTCTAAGCATTTCCAAGTGACCAGGACCAAGTGCGGCCTCTCTCCCA
GGCTGAGTTGGACATGAGTACAATGCTGGAGACCCATCGCTTCCTTCGGGCTGTGTGACCATAGGGAATG
GGTCGCCCTGGGTGCAACAGGCAAGAGTGTGAGTCCCTGCTGGGCCATCCAGGGAAGATGGTGGGCTATC
TGTTCGGGATGAGCGTGGGGAGCCATCGAGGGAGCTAGGGATGTGGTAGGCATATTCGGGCTCTTCGGCA
GGATGGCGTGAAAAATACGGTGGCTTTGTCCGTCCTTGCAGGCAGCCATGCAGATGGGGGTCGTGGCCGA
ACGCACCTTCTTCCTGCAAGTGCACGTGGGCTTCGTCGGCGGTCAGTGGCTCGCAGTGCATCTTGGCGCA
ACAGGGGGTAGCTGGGCTCAGACAACTGGCATGCCCCTGAGCGGCCTGCAGGTTAGTCATTTTACAGGGG
CCGGGGGGGTGAGCAAAGCCGCGGGGCTGCCCCAGACCAGGTGAGTGAAGACAGGCTGCTCTTCCAAGAG
CGGCTCCGTTAGCGTCCAGAGCTGGGTGGGCGTCTTTCCTTGGAGGGCAGCAGGCCCACCAACACTGCCA
GACGTCTTCCCGTTTAGCACAATGGTGGATCAACACAAAGAGTCCGAGTGTCACGCAAAAGGCACCGTAC
AGACAGGAGAAAACCATATCCAGAAAATGTCCTTGAGACACTGCGAGAGCCCCAAATGCCCATGTGGCGG
TAAAGAGGAAGAGTGTAAAGGCGGCAGCTCTCAGTTGAGCTTGAAAGCTGTGCTCGTTCTGCAGGACAGA
TGCTCCGGGAGCATCGTGTGCGGGAGGAGTCCCAGGGCGAATACCCCTCCCGCCCTCGGGTGTAGCCAGC
CTGCGTTGCTCTTCAGGCTGTGTCCTAAGCTCATACCTTCTGCCGGGGTGTCTCCTCAGCTGCACATATG
TGCCCAGAAAATACACGCAGGTCACCAAAGTGATTATGGCTGCTGGTCCGTAAAAGGCTCCCAAAGAAGG
TTCCCAGGCCATCCAGCAGTAGGCTGTGTCCTCGTCCTCGGTGCCATAATTCCTAATGTTTGTGGCGGCT
GTCACGCCACAAATTATGAAGGGCACCCCGCCACTTACCAAATAGAAGCGGAGGAGGGGCTGCCTCGGAT
AGGGAGGCTGATCAGTGTCCAGGCACAGTGGTGCTTTCTTAGTTACCTGTTTGTATATATTGCGGGCTGT
GACTCCGATCCAGAGCATGGTGCTCAATGTTGAGTAATGCAGCACGATGCCCACGGCTTGACACAGTATT
GGGTATTTCGTCCGATTGATGCCACCAGCAAAGACCGTAAAAGTCAAGGCCGCGTGGAAACAGAAGTTCA
GCAGAGTGTGTCGGCCCTTGCGAGAGATTCGTATGGCACTTTGGTGTACGATATAAGTCACAAAGGAGGC
GAGCAGACACAACAGCATGACGGCAGTGCACGCGTAGACCACGGGGTGAAGGAATTCGCCTGGGTATCTC
GGAAGGGAGAGCACGGTTTTCAGATCCATATCGATGCTGGCGTCATCATCGTCCTTGTAGTCGGCGAATA
CCAGGCAGAAGATGTAGCTCAGGGCGATGATCGTCTTCATGGTGGCGCGGCCGCCACTGTGCTGGATATC
TGCAGAATTCCACCACACTGGACTAGTGGATCCGAGCTCGGTACCAAGCTTAAGTTTAAACGCTAGCCAG
CTTGGGTCTCCCTATAGTGAGTCGTATTAATTTCGATAAGCCAGTAAGCAGTGGGTTCTCTAGTTAGCCA
GAGAGCTCTGCTTATATAGACCTCCCACCGTACACGCCTACCGCCCATTTGCGTCAATGGGGCGGAGTTG
TTACGACATTTTGGAAAGTCCCGTTGATTTTGGTGCCAAAACAAACTCCCATTGACGTCAATGGGGTGGA
GACTTGGAAATCCCCGTGAGTCAAACCGCTATCCACGCCCATTGATGTACTGCCAAAACCGCATCACCAT
GGTAATAGCGATGACTAATACGTAGATGTACTGCCAAGTAGGAAAGTCCCATAAGGTCATGTACTGGGCA
TAATGCCAGGCGGGCCATTTACCGTCATTGACGTCAATAGGGGGCGTACTTGGCATATGATACACTTGAT
GTACTGCCAAGTGGGCAGTTTACCGTAAATACTCCACCCATTGACGTCAATGGAAAGTCCCTATTGGCGT
TACTATGGGAACATACGTCATTATTGACGTCAATGGGCGGGGGTCGTTGGGCGGTCAGCCAGGCGGGCCA
TTTAC
Features (pLannotate 1.2.2; 24 found; start..end, strand, type, name):
    247..299     +  misc_feature   bom (fragment): basis of mobility region from pBR322
    358..462     +  promoter       AmpR promoter: bla
    463..1323    +  CDS            AmpR: β-lactamase; bla; confers resistance to ampicillin, carbenicillin, and related antibiotics
   1494..2082    +  rep_origin     ori: high-copy-number ColE1/pMB1/pBR322/pUC origin of replication
   2265..2357    +  CDS            lacI (fragment): lac repressor; lacI; The lac repressor binds to the lac operator to inhibit transcription in E. coli. This inhibition can be relieved by adding lactose or isopropyl-β-D-thiogalactopyranoside (IPTG).
   2370..2391    +  protein_bind   CAP binding site: CAP binding activates transcription in the presence of cAMP. E. coli catabolite activator protein
   2406..2436    +  promoter       lac promoter: promoter for the E. coli lac operon
   2444..2460    +  protein_bind   lac operator: The lac repressor binds to the lac operator to inhibit transcription in E. coli. This inhibition can be relieved by adding lactose or isopropyl-β-D-thiogalactopyranoside (IPTG). lac repressor encoded by lacI
   2533..2654    -  polyA_signal   SV40 poly(A) signal: SV40 polyadenylation signal
   2649..2807    -  CDS            ble (fragment): BLE_KLEPN - Experimental evidence at protein level: Swiss-Prot protein existence level 1. Binding protein with a strong affinity to the bleomycin family of antibiotics. Binds to CL990; an antimitotic-antibiotic compound. From Klebsiella pneumoniae.
   2831..3622    -  CDS            neo: KKA2_KLEPN - Also known as kan, nptII. Experimental evidence at protein level: Swiss-Prot protein existence level 1. Resistance to kanamycin, neomycin, paromomycin, ribostamycin, butirosin and gentamicin B. From Klebsiella pneumoniae.
   3689..4018    -  promoter       SV40 promoter: SV40 enhancer and early promoter
   4032..4460    -  rep_origin     f1 ori (sequence partly withheld): f1 bacteriophage origin of replication; arrow indicates direction of (+) strand synthesis
   4481..4502    -  promoter       SV40 promoter (fragment): SV40 enhancer and early promoter
   4506..4730    -  polyA_signal   bGH poly(A) signal: bovine growth hormone polyadenylation signal
   4771..5004    -  CDS            VP16 AD: transcriptional activation domain of herpes simplex virus protein VP16 (Triezenberg et al., 1988; Cousens et al., 1989); UL48
   5156..5769    -  CDS            TetR (fragment): tetracycline repressor TetR; tetR from transposon Tn10; TetR binds to the tetracycline operator tetO to inhibit transcription. This inhibition can be relieved by adding tetracycline or doxycycline.
   5797..5877    -  CDS            AVPR2 (fragment): V2R_HUMAN - Also known as ADHR, DIR, DIR3, V2R. Experimental evidence at protein level: Swiss-Prot protein existence level 1. Receptor for arginine vasopressin. The activity of this receptor is mediated by G proteins which activate adenylate cyclase. Involved in renal water reabsorption. From Homo sapiens (Human).
   5890..7569    -  CDS            ADGRA1: AGRA1_HUMAN - Also known as GPR123, KIAA1828. Experimental evidence at transcript level: Swiss-Prot protein existence level 2. Orphan receptor. From Homo sapiens (Human).
   7582..7602    -  CDS            3xFLAG (fragment): three tandem FLAG® epitope tags
   7761..7779    -  promoter       T7 promoter: promoter for bacteriophage T7 RNA polymerase
   7795..7828    -  LTR            5' LTR (truncated) (fragment): truncated 5' long terminal repeat (LTR) from HIV-1
   7824..8027    -  promoter       CMV promoter: human cytomegalovirus (CMV) immediate early promoter
   8028..92      -  enhancer       CMV enhancer (across the origin): human cytomegalovirus immediate early enhancer
