>Addgene plasmid #66311 | GPR123-Tango | analyzer sequence | sequence record 113235
GACGGATCGGGAGATCTCCCGATCCCCTATGGTGCACTCTCAGTACAATCTGCTCTGATGCCGCATAGTT
AAGCCAGTATCTGCTCCCTGCTTGTGTGTTGGAGGTCGCTGAGTAGTGCGCGAGCAAAATTTAAGCTACA
ACAAGGCAAGGCTTGACCGACAATTGCATGAAGAATCTGCTTAGGGTTAGGCGTTTTGCGCTGCTTCGCG
ATGTACGGGCCAGATATACGCGTTGACATTGATTATTGACTAGTTATTAATAGTAATCAATTACGGGGTC
ATTAGTTCATAGCCCATATATGGAGTTCCGCGTTACATAACTTACGGTAAATGGCCCGCCTGGCTGACCG
CCCAACGACCCCCGCCCATTGACGTCAATAATGACGTATGTTCCCATAGTAACGCCAATAGGGACTTTCC
ATTGACGTCAATGGGTGGAGTATTTACGGTAAACTGCCCACTTGGCAGTACATCAAGTGTATCATATGCC
AAGTACGCCCCCTATTGACGTCAATGACGGTAAATGGCCCGCCTGGCATTATGCCCAGTACATGACCTTA
TGGGACTTTCCTACTTGGCAGTACATCTACGTATTAGTCATCGCTATTACCATGGTGATGCGGTTTTGGC
AGTACATCAATGGGCGTGGATAGCGGTTTGACTCACGGGGATTTCCAAGTCTCCACCCCATTGACGTCAA
TGGGAGTTTGTTTTGGCACCAAAATCAACGGGACTTTCCAAAATGTCGTAACAACTCCGCCCCATTGACG
CAAATGGGCGGTAGGCGTGTACGGTGGGAGGTCTATATAAGCAGAGCTCTCTGGCTAACTAGAGAACCCA
CTGCTTACTGGCTTATCGAAATTAATACGACTCACTATAGGGAGACCCAAGCTGGCTAGCGTTTAAACTT
AAGCTTGGTACCGAGCTCGGATCCACTAGTCCAGTGTGGTGGAATTCTGCAGATATCCAGCACAGTGGCG
GCCGCGCCACCATGAAGACGATCATCGCCCTGAGCTACATCTTCTGCCTGGTATTCGCCGACTACAAGGA
CGATGATGACGCCAGCATCGATACCGGTGGACGCACCCCACCCAGCCTGGGTCCCCAAGATGAGTCCTGC
ACCACCGCCAGCTCCTCCCTGGCCAAGGACACTTCATCGACCGGTGAGAACCTGTACTTCCAGCTAAGAT
TAGATAAAAGTAAAGTGATTAACAGCGCATTAGAGCTGCTTAATGAGGTCGGAATCGAAGGTTTAACAAC
CCGTAAACTCGCCCAGAAGCTAGGTGTAGAGCAGCCTACATTGTATTGGCATGTAAAAAATAAGCGGGCT
TTGCTCGACGCCTTAGCCATTGAGATGTTAGATAGGCACCATACTCACTTTTGCCCTTTAGAAGGGGAAA
GCTGGCAAGATTTTTTACGTAATAACGCTAAAAGTTTTAGATGTGCTTTACTAAGTCATCGCGATGGAGC
AAAAGTACATTTAGGTACACGGCCTACAGAAAAACAGTATGAAACTCTCGAAAATCAATTAGCCTTTTTA
TGCCAACAAGGTTTTTCACTAGAGAATGCATTATATGCACTCAGCGCTGTGGGGCATTTTACTTTAGGTT
GCGTATTGGAAGATCAAGAGCATCAAGTCGCTAAAGAAGAAAGGGAAACACCTACTACTGATAGTATGCC
GCCATTATTACGACAAGCTATCGAATTATTTGATCACCAAGGTGCAGAGCCAGCCTTCTTATTCGGCCTT
GAATTGATCATATGCGGATTAGAAAAACAACTTAAATGTGAAAGTGGGTCCGCGTACAGCCGCGCGCGTA
CGAAAAACAATTACGGGTCTACCATCGAGGGCCTGCTCGATCTCCCGGACGACGACGCCCCCGAAGAGGC
GGGGCTGGCGGCTCCGCGCCTGTCCTTTCTCCCCGCGGGACACACGCGCAGACTGTCGACGGCCCCCCCG
ACCGATGTCAGCCTGGGGGACGAGCTCCACTTAGACGGCGAGGACGTGGCGATGGCGCATGCCGACGCGC
TAGACGATTTCGATCTGGACATGTTGGGGGACGGGGATTCCCCGGGTCCGGGATTTACCCCCCACGACTC
CGCCCCCTACGGCGCTCTGGATATGGCCGACTTCGAGTTTGAGCAGATGTTTACCGATGCCCTTGGAATT
GACGAGTACGGTGGGTAGCTCGAGTCTAGAGGGCCCGTTTAAACCCGCTGATCAGCCTCGACTGTGCCTT
CTAGTTGCCAGCCATCTGTTGTTTGCCCCTCCCCCGTGCCTTCCTTGACCCTGGAAGGTGCCACTCCCAC
TGTCCTTTCCTAATAAAATGAGGAAATTGCATCGCATTGTCTGAGTAGGTGTCATTCTATTCTGGGGGGT
GGGGTGGGGCAGGACAGCAAGGGGGAGGATTGGGAAGACAATAGCAGGCATGCTGGGGATGCGGTGGGCT
CTATGGCTTCTGAGGCGGAAAGAACCAGCTGGGGCTCTAGGGGGTATCCCC
[124 nt withheld, positions 2502-2625]
C
[91 nt withheld, positions 2627-2717]
A
[49 nt withheld, positions 2719-2767]
CCTTTGACGTTGGAGTCCACGTTCTTT
[37 nt withheld, positions 2795-2831]
ACCCTATCTCGGTCTATTCTTTTGATTTATAAGGGATTTTGCCGATTTCGGCCTATTGGTTAAAAAATGA
GCTGATTTAACAAAAATTTAACGCGAATTAATTCTGTGGAATGTGTGTCAGTTAGGGTGTGGAAAGTCCC
CAGGCTCCCCAGCAGGCAGAAGTATGCAAAGCATGCATCTCAATTAGTCAGCAACCAGGTGTGGAAAGTC
CCCAGGCTCCCCAGCAGGCAGAAGTATGCAAAGCATGCATCTCAATTAGTCAGCAACCATAGTCCCGCCC
CTAACTCCGCCCATCCCGCCCCTAACTCCGCCCAGTTCCGCCCATTCTCCGCCCCATGGCTGACTAATTT
TTTTTATTTATGCAGAGGCCGAGGCCGCCTCTGCCTCTGAGCTATTCCAGAAGTAGTGAGGAGGCTTTTT
TGGAGGCCTAGGCTTTTGCAAAAAGCTCCCGGGAGCTTGTATATCCATTTTCGGATCTGATCAAGAGACA
GGATGAGGATCGTTTCGCATGATTGAACAAGATGGATTGCACGCAGGTTCTCCGGCCGCTTGGGTGGAGA
GGCTATTCGGCTATGACTGGGCACAACAGACAATCGGCTGCTCTGATGCCGCCGTGTTCCGGCTGTCAGC
GCAGGGGCGCCCGGTTCTTTTTGTCAAGACCGACCTGTCCGGTGCCCTGAATGAACTGCAGGACGAGGCA
GCGCGGCTATCGTGGCTGGCCACGACGGGCGTTCCTTGCGCAGCTGTGCTCGACGTTGTCACTGAAGCGG
GAAGGGACTGGCTGCTATTGGGCGAAGTGCCGGGGCAGGATCTCCTGTCATCTCACCTTGCTCCTGCCGA
GAAAGTATCCATCATGGCTGATGCAATGCGGCGGCTGCATACGCTTGATCCGGCTACCTGCCCATTCGAC
CACCAAGCGAAACATCGCATCGAGCGAGCACGTACTCGGATGGAAGCCGGTCTTGTCGATCAGGATGATC
TGGACGAAGAGCATCAGGGGCTCGCGCCAGCCGAACTGTTCGCCAGGCTCAAGGCGCGCATGCCCGACGG
CGAGGATCTCGTCGTGACCCATGGCGATGCCTGCTTGCCGAATATCATGGTGGAAAATGGCCGCTTTTCT
GGATTCATCGACTGTGGCCGGCTGGGTGTGGCGGACCGCTATCAGGACATAGCGTTGGCTACCCGTGATA
TTGCTGAAGAGCTTGGCGGCGAATGGGCTGACCGCTTCCTCGTGCTTTACGGTATCGCCGCTCCCGATTC
GCAGCGCATCGCCTTCTATCGCCTTCTTGACGAGTTCTTCTGAGCGGGACTCTGGGGTTCGAAATGACCG
ACCAAGCGACGCCCAACCTGCCATCACGAGATTTCGATTCCACCGCCGCCTTCTATGAAAGGTTGGGCTT
CGGAATCGTTTTCCGGGACGCCGGCTGGATGATCCTCCAGCGCGGGGATCTCATGCTGGAGTTCTTCGCC
CACCCCAACTTGTTTATTGCAGCTTATAATGGTTACAAATAAAGCAATAGCATCACAAATTTCACAAATA
AAGCATTTTTTTCACTGCATTCTAGTTGTGGTTTGTCCAAACTCATCAATGTATCTTATCATGTCTGTAT
ACCGTCGACCTCTAGCTAGAGCTTGGCGTAATCATGGTCATAGCTGTTTCCTGTGTGAAATTGTTATCCG
CTCACAATTCCACACAACATACGAGCCGGAAGCATAAAGTGTAAAGCCTGGGGTGCCTAATGAGTGAGCT
AACTCACATTAATTGCGTTGCGCTCACTGCCCGCTTTCCAGTCGGGAAACCTGTCGTGCCAGCTGCATTA
ATGAATCGGCCAACGCGCGGGGAGAGGCGGTTTGCGTATTGGGCGCTCTTCCGCTTCCTCGCTCACTGAC
TCGCTGCGCTCGGTCGTTCGGCTGCGGCGAGCGGTATCAGCTCACTCAAAGGCGGTAATACGGTTATCCA
CAGAATCAGGGGATAACGCAGGAAAGAACATGTGAGCAAAAGGCCAGCAAAAGGCCAGGAACCGTAAAAA
GGCCGCGTTGCTGGCGTTTTTCCATAGGCTCCGCCCCCCTGACGAGCATCACAAAAATCGACGCTCAAGT
CAGAGGTGGCGAAACCCGACAGGACTATAAAGATACCAGGCGTTTCCCCCTGGAAGCTCCCTCGTGCGCT
CTCCTGTTCCGACCCTGCCGCTTACCGGATACCTGTCCGCCTTTCTCCCTTCGGGAAGCGTGGCGCTTTC
TCATAGCTCACGCTGTAGGTATCTCAGTTCGGTGTAGGTCGTTCGCTCCAAGCTGGGCTGTGTGCACGAA
CCCCCCGTTCAGCCCGACCGCTGCGCCTTATCCGGTAACTATCGTCTTGAGTCCAACCCGGTAAGACACG
ACTTATCGCCACTGGCAGCAGCCACTGGTAACAGGATTAGCAGAGCGAGGTATGTAGGCGGTGCTACAGA
GTTCTTGAAGTGGTGGCCTAACTACGGCTACACTAGAAGAACAGTATTTGGTATCTGCGCTCTGCTGAAG
CCAGTTACCTTCGGAAAAAGAGTTGGTAGCTCTTGATCCGGCAAACAAACCACCGCTGGTAGCGGTTTTT
TTGTTTGCAAGCAGCAGATTACGCGCAGAAAAAAAGGATCTCAAGAAGATCCTTTGATCTTTTCTACGGG
GTCTGACGCTCAGTGGAACGAAAACTCACGTTAAGGGATTTTGGTCATGAGATTATCAAAAAGGATCTTC
ACCTAGATCCTTTTAAATTAAAAATGAAGTTTTAAATCAATCTAAAGTATATATGAGTAAACTTGGTCTG
ACAGTTACCAATGCTTAATCAGTGAGGCACCTATCTCAGCGATCTGTCTATTTCGTTCATCCATAGTTGC
CTGACTCCCCGTCGTGTAGATAACTACGATACGGGAGGGCTTACCATCTGGCCCCAGTGCTGCAATGATA
CCGCGAGACCCACGCTCACCGGCTCCAGATTTATCAGCAATAAACCAGCCAGCCGGAAGGGCCGAGCGCA
GAAGTGGTCCTGCAACTTTATCCGCCTCCATCCAGTCTATTAATTGTTGCCGGGAAGCTAGAGTAAGTAG
TTCGCCAGTTAATAGTTTGCGCAACGTTGTTGCCATTGCTACAGGCATCGTGGTGTCACGCTCGTCGTTT
GGTATGGCTTCATTCAGCTCCGGTTCCCAACGATCAAGGCGAGTTACATGATCCCCCATGTTGTGCAAAA
AAGCGGTTAGCTCCTTCGGTCCTCCGATCGTTGTCAGAAGTAAGTTGGCCGCAGTGTTATCACTCATGGT
TATGGCAGCACTGCATAATTCTCTTACTGTCATGCCATCCGTAAGATGCTTTTCTGTGACTGGTGAGTAC
TCAACCAAGTCATTCTGAGAATAGTGTATGCGGCGACCGAGTTGCTCTTGCCCGGCGTCAATACGGGATA
ATACCGCGCCACATAGCAGAACTTTAAAAGTGCTCATCATTGGAAAACGTTCTTCGGGGCGAAAACTCTC
AAGGATCTTACCGCTGTTGAGATCCAGTTCGATGTAACCCACTCGTGCACCCAACTGATCTTCAGCATCT
TTTACTTTCACCAGCGTTTCTGGGTGAGCAAAAACAGGAAGGCAAAATGCCGCAAAAAAGGGAATAAGGG
CGACACGGAAATGTTGAATACTCATACTCTTCCTTTTTCAATATTATTGAAGCATTTATCAGGGTTATTG
TCTCATGAGCGGATACATATTTGAATGTATTTAGAAAAATAAACAAATAGGGGTTCCGCGCACATTTCCC
CGAAAAGTGCCACCTGACGTC
Features (pLannotate 1.2.2; 23 found; start..end, strand, type, name):
     28..80      -  misc_feature   bom (fragment): basis of mobility region from pBR322
    235..614     +  enhancer       CMV enhancer: human cytomegalovirus immediate early enhancer
    615..818     +  promoter       CMV promoter: human cytomegalovirus (CMV) immediate early promoter
    814..847     +  LTR            5' LTR (truncated) (fragment): truncated 5' long terminal repeat (LTR) from HIV-1
    863..881     +  promoter       T7 promoter: promoter for bacteriophage T7 RNA polymerase
   1040..1060    +  CDS            3xFLAG (fragment): three tandem FLAG® epitope tags
   1079..1159    +  CDS            AVPR2 (fragment): V2R_HUMAN - Also known as ADHR, DIR, DIR3, V2R. Experimental evidence at protein level: Swiss-Prot protein existence level 1. Receptor for arginine vasopressin. The activity of this receptor is mediated by G proteins which activate adenylate cyclase. Involved in renal water reabsorption. From Homo sapiens (Human).
   1187..1800    +  CDS            TetR (fragment): tetracycline repressor TetR; tetR from transposon Tn10; TetR binds to the tetracycline operator tetO to inhibit transcription. This inhibition can be relieved by adding tetracycline or doxycycline.
   1952..2185    +  CDS            VP16 AD: transcriptional activation domain of herpes simplex virus protein VP16 (Triezenberg et al., 1988; Cousens et al., 1989); UL48
   2232..2456    +  polyA_signal   bGH poly(A) signal: bovine growth hormone polyadenylation signal
   2460..2481    +  promoter       SV40 promoter (fragment): SV40 enhancer and early promoter
   2502..2930    +  rep_origin     f1 ori (sequence partly withheld): f1 bacteriophage origin of replication; arrow indicates direction of (+) strand synthesis
   2944..3273    +  promoter       SV40 promoter: SV40 enhancer and early promoter
   3340..4131    +  CDS            neo: KKA2_KLEPN - Also known as kan, nptII. Experimental evidence at protein level: Swiss-Prot protein existence level 1. Resistance to kanamycin, neomycin, paromomycin, ribostamycin, butirosin and gentamicin B. From Klebsiella pneumoniae.
   4155..4313    +  CDS            ble (fragment): BLE_KLEPN - Experimental evidence at protein level: Swiss-Prot protein existence level 1. Binding protein with a strong affinity to the bleomycin family of antibiotics. Binds to CL990; an antimitotic-antibiotic compound. From Klebsiella pneumoniae.
   4308..4429    +  polyA_signal   SV40 poly(A) signal: SV40 polyadenylation signal
   4502..4518    -  protein_bind   lac operator: The lac repressor binds to the lac operator to inhibit transcription in E. coli. This inhibition can be relieved by adding lactose or isopropyl-β-D-thiogalactopyranoside (IPTG). lac repressor encoded by lacI
   4526..4556    -  promoter       lac promoter: promoter for the E. coli lac operon
   4571..4592    -  protein_bind   CAP binding site: CAP binding activates transcription in the presence of cAMP. E. coli catabolite activator protein
   4605..4697    -  CDS            lacI (fragment): lac repressor; lacI; The lac repressor binds to the lac operator to inhibit transcription in E. coli. This inhibition can be relieved by adding lactose or isopropyl-β-D-thiogalactopyranoside (IPTG).
   4880..5465    -  rep_origin     ori: high-copy-number ColE1/pMB1/pBR322/pUC origin of replication
   5636..6496    -  CDS            AmpR: β-lactamase; bla; confers resistance to ampicillin, carbenicillin, and related antibiotics
   6497..6601    -  promoter       AmpR promoter: bla
