>Addgene plasmid #66311 | GPR123-Tango | analyzer sequence | sequence record 113236
ATGGATCTGAAAACCGTGCTCTCCCTTCCGAGATACCCAGGCGAATTCCTTCACCCCGTGGTCTACGCGT
GCACTGCCGTCATGCTGTTGTGTCTGCTCGCCTCCTTTGTGACTTATATCGTACACCAAAGTGCCATACG
AATCTCTCGCAAGGGCCGACACACTCTGCTGAACTTCTGTTTCCACGCGGCCTTGACTTTTACGGTCTTT
GCTGGTGGCATCAATCGGACGAAATACCCAATACTGTGTCAAGCCGTGGGCATCGTGCTGCATTACTCAA
CATTGAGCACCATGCTCTGGATCGGAGTCACAGCCCGCAATATATACAAACAGGTAACTAAGAAAGCACC
ACTGTGCCTGGACACTGATCAGCCTCCCTATCCGAGGCAGCCCCTCCTCCGCTTCTATTTGGTAAGTGGC
GGGGTGCCCTTCATAATTTGTGGCGTGACAGCCGCCACAAACATTAGGAATTATGGCACCGAGGACGAGG
ACACAGCCTACTGCTGGATGGCCTGGGAACCTTCTTTGGGAGCCTTTTACGGACCAGCAGCCATAATCAC
TTTGGTGACCTGCGTGTATTTTCTGGGCACATATGTGCAGCTGAGGAGACACCCCGGCAGAAGGTATGAG
CTTAGGACACAGCCTGAAGAGCAACGCAGGCTGGCTACACCCGAGGGCGGGAGGGGTATTCGCCCTGGGA
CTCCTCCCGCACACGATGCTCCCGGAGCATCTGTCCTGCAGAACGAGCACAGCTTTCAAGCTCAACTGAG
AGCTGCCGCCTTTACACTCTTCCTCTTTACCGCCACATGGGCATTTGGGGCTCTCGCAGTGTCTCAAGGA
CATTTTCTGGATATGGTTTTCTCCTGTCTGTACGGTGCCTTTTGCGTGACACTCGGACTCTTTGTGTTGA
TCCACCATTGTGCTAAACGGGAAGACGTCTGGCAGTGTTGGTGGGCCTGCTGCCCTCCAAGGAAAGACGC
CCACCCAGCTCTGGACGCTAACGGAGCCGCTCTTGGAAGAGCAGCCTGTCTTCACTCACCTGGTCTGGGG
CAGCCCCGCGGCTTTGCTCACCCCCCCGGCCCCTGTAAAATGACTAACCTGCAGGCCGCTCAGGGGCATG
CCAGTTGTCTGAGCCCAGCTACCCCCTGTTGCGCCAAGATGCACTGCGAGCCACTGACCGCCGACGAAGC
CCACGTGCACTTGCAGGAAGAAGGTGCGTTCGGCCACGACCCCCATCTGCATGGCTGCCTGCAAGGACGG
ACAAAGCCACCGTATTTTTCACGCCATCCTGCCGAAGAGCCCGAATATGCCTACCACATCCCTAGCTCCC
TCGATGGCTCCCCACGCTCATCCCGAACAGATAGCCCACCATCTTCCCTGGATGGCCCAGCAGGGACTCA
CACTCTTGCCTGTTGCACCCAGGGCGACCCATTCCCTATGGTCACACAGCCCGAAGGAAGCGATGGGTCT
CCAGCATTGTACTCATGTCCAACTCAGCCTGGGAGAGAGGCCGCACTTGGTCCTGGTCACTTGGAAATGC
TTAGACGAACTCAGTCCTTGCCCTTTGGCGGACCTTCCCAGAATGGGCTGCCTAAAGGAAAACTCCTGGA
GGGTCTGCCGTTCGGCACAGACGGCACGGGTAATATACGAACCGGACCATGGAAGAACGAGACCACAGTG
Features (pLannotate 1.2.2; 1 found; start..end, strand, type, name):
      1..1680    +  CDS            ADGRA1: AGRA1_HUMAN - Also known as GPR123, KIAA1828. Experimental evidence at transcript level: Swiss-Prot protein existence level 2. Orphan receptor. From Homo sapiens (Human).
