[The description below was written by a language model from this plasmid's Addgene catalogue record and pLannotate feature annotations shown in this document.]
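Description:
GPR123-Tango is a mammalian expression plasmid from the PRESTO-Tango collection, built on an "empty Tango" backbone that derives from pcDNA3.1(+). It is maintained in E. coli as a high-copy plasmid through a ColE1/pUC-type origin with ampicillin resistance (bla), and also carries an f1 origin. For selection in mammalian cells, an SV40 early promoter drives a neomycin phosphotransferase gene with an SV40 polyadenylation signal, conferring G418 resistance.

The payload is a single fusion open reading frame driven by the CMV immediate early enhancer/promoter and terminated by the bGH poly(A) signal. It begins with an N-terminal FLAG epitope supplied by the backbone, followed by the 1,680 bp human GPR123 coding sequence (ADGRA1, an orphan adhesion-class GPCR). Next come a short fragment of the vasopressin V2 receptor (AVPR2) and then TetR fused to the VP16 activation domain, which together form the tTA transactivator. In the Tango design, the V2 tail segment generally serves to strengthen arrestin recruitment. Arrestin translocation to the activated receptor leads to release of tTA, which then drives a tTA-responsive reporter supplied separately. The annotation does not mark a protease cleavage site between the V2 segment and tTA. The record gives the purpose as parallel receptorome expression and screening by transcriptional output, and the plasmid was made under a programme developing tools for understudied druggable proteins.

Two annotated sequences accompany the entry. The 8,315 nt full sequence contains the ADGRA1 insert, whereas the 6,632 nt record matches the stated backbone size and lacks the receptor, so it appears to represent the empty vector. The depositor notes that many vectors in this series carry XbaI rather than XhoI downstream of tTA.
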