Addgene plasmid #66311: GPR123-Tango
Purpose: Expression of G protein-coupled receptors for PRESTO-Tango: parallel receptorome expression and screening via transcriptional output, with transcriptional activation following arrestin translocation
Depositing lab: Bryan Roth. Depositing organization: University of North Carolina at Chapel Hill. Publication: PRESTO-Tango as an open-source resource for interrogation of the druggable human GPCRome. Kroeze WK, Sassano MF, Huang XP, Lansu K, McCorvy JD, Giguere PM, Sciaky N, Roth BL. Nat Struct Mol Biol. 2015 May;22(5):362-9. doi: 10.1038/nsmb.3014. Epub 2015 Apr 20. PubMed 25895059.
Backbone
  Vector backbone: empty Tango
  Backbone size w/o insert (bp): 6632
  Vector type: Mammalian Expression
  Selectable markers: Neomycin (select with G418)
Growth in bacteria
  Bacterial resistance: Ampicillin, 100 μg/mL
  Growth temperature: 37°C
  Growth strain: DH5alpha
  Copy number: High Copy
Gene/Insert
  Gene/Insert name: GPR123
  Species: H. sapiens (human)
  Insert size (bp): 1680
  Entrez Gene: ADGRA1 (a.k.a. GPR123)
  Promoter: CMV
  Tag / fusion protein: FLAG (N terminal on backbone)
  Cloning method: Restriction Enzyme; 5′ cloning site NotI (not destroyed); 3′ cloning site XhoI (unknown if destroyed)
  Sequencing primers: 5′ CMV-F; 3′ Tet-R
Terms and licenses: Academic/Nonprofit Terms; Industry Terms: Not Available to Industry
Depositor comments: Please note: Most of the PRESTO-Tango vectors do not contain the XhoI cut site downstream of the tTA sequence and instead carry an XbaI site. If you need to perform an XhoI digest we recommend sequencing with a forward primer at the C-terminus of tTA to determine which of the two sites is present. Suggested primer: 5-gagctccacttagacggcgagg-3. Original backbone was pcDNA3.1(+). These plasmids were generated as part of the Illuminating the Druggable Genome (IDG) program sponsored by the NIH Common Fund. The goal of this program is to identify, gather, and distribute information and resources for proteins that currently are not well-studied yet belong to commonly drug-targeted protein families: protein kinases, non-olfactory G-protein coupled receptors (GPCRs), and ion channels. The IDG program is designed to develop fundamental research tools for understudied proteins, elucidate their function, and disseminate the IDG-related resources and data to the greater scientific community.
How to cite: GPR123-Tango was a gift from Bryan Roth (Addgene plasmid # 66311 ; http://n2t.net/addgene:66311 ; RRID:Addgene_66311)
