>Addgene plasmid #66311 | GPR123-Tango | addgene partial sequence | sequence record 119980 | CMV-F 5'-CGCAAATGGGCGGTAGGCGTG-3'
GCTCTCTGGCTAACTAGAGAACCCACTGCTTACTGGCTTATCGAAATTAATACGACTCACTATAGGGAGA
CCCAAGCTGGCTAGCGTTTAAACTTAAGCTTGGTACCGAGCTCGGATCCACTAGTCCAGTGTGGTGGAAT
TCTGCAGATATCCAGCACAGTGGCGGCCGCGCCACCATGAAGACGATCATCGCCCTGAGCTACATCTTCT
GCCTGGTATTCGCCGACTACAAGGACGATGATGACGCCAGCATCGATATGGATCTGAAAACCGTGCTCTC
CCTTCCGAGATACCCAGGCGAATTCCTTCACCCCGTGGTCTACGCGTGCACTGCCGTCATGCTGTTGTGT
CTGCTCGCCTCCTTTGTGACTTATATCGTACACCAAAGTGCCATACGAATCTCTCGCAAGGGCCGACACA
CTCTGCTGAACTTCTGTTTCCACGCGGCCTTGACTTTTACGGTCTTTGCTGGTGGCATCAATCGGACGAA
ATACCCAATACTGTGTCAAGCCGTGGGCATCGTGCTGCATTACTCAACATTGAGCACCATGCTCTGGATC
GGAGTCACAGCCCGCAATATATACAAACAGGTAACTAAGAAAGCACCACTGTGCCTGGACACTGATCAGC
CTCCCTATCCGAGGCAGCCCCTCCTCCGCTTCTATTTGGTAAGTGGCGGGGTGCCCTTCATAATTTGTGG
CGTGACAGCCGCCACAAACATTAGGAATTATGGCACCGAGGACGAGGACACAGCCTACTGCTGGATGGCC
TGGGAACCTTCTTTGGGAGCCTTTTACGGACCAGCAGCCATAATCACTTTGGTGACCTGCGTGTATTTTC
TGGGCACATATGTGCAGCTGAGGAGACACCCCGGCAGAAGGTATGAGCTTAGGACACAGCCTGAAGAGCA
ACGCAGGCTGGCTACACCCGAGGGCGGGAGGGGTATTCGCCCTGGGACTCCTCCCGCACACGATGCTCCC
