>Addgene plasmid #66311 | GPR123-Tango | addgene partial sequence | sequence record 119981 | Tet-R 5'-GGCGAGTTTACGGGTTGTTA-3'
GCTCTAATGCGCTGTTAATCACTTTACTTTTATCTAATCTTAGCTGGAAGTACAGGTTCTCACCGGTCGA
TGAAGTGTCCTTGGCCAGGGAGGAGCTGGCGGTGGTGCAGGACTCATCTTGGGGACCCAGGCTGGGTGGG
GTGCGTCCACCGGTATCGATCACTGTGGTCTCGTTCTTCCATGGTCCGGTTCGTATATTACCCGTGCCGT
CTGTGCCGAACGGCAGACCCTCCAGGAGTTTTCCTTTAGGCAGCCCATTCTGGGAAGGTCCGCCAAAGGG
CAAGGACTGAGTTCGTCTAAGCATTTCCAAGTGACCAGGACCAAGTGCGGCCTCTCTCCCAGGCTGAGTT
GGACATGAGTACAATGCTGGAGACCCATCGCTTCCTTCGGGCTGTGTGACCATAGGGAATGGGTCGCCCT
GGGTGCAACAGGCAAGAGTGTGAGTCCCTGCTGGGCCATCCAGGGAAGATGGTGGGCTATCTGTTCGGGA
TGAGCGTGGGGAGCCATCGAGGGAGCTAGGGATGTGGTAGGCATATTCGGGCTCTTCGGCAGGATGGCGT
GAAAAATACGGTGGCTTTGTCCGTCCTTGCAGGCAGCCATGCAGATGGGGGTCGTGGCCGAACGCACCTT
CTTCCTGCAAGTGCACGTGGGCTTCGTCGGCGGTCAGTGGCTCGCAGTGCATCTTGGCGCAACAGGGGGT
AGCTGGGCTCAGACAACTGGCATGCCCCTGAGCGGCCTGCAGGTTAGTCATTTTACAGGGGCCGGGGGGG
TGAGCAAAGCCGCGGGGCTGCCCCAGACCAGGTGAGTGAAGACAGGCTGCTCTTCCAAGAGCGGCTCCGT
TAGCGTCCAGAGCTGGGTGGGCGTCTTTCCTTGGAGGGCAGCAGGCCCACCAACACTGCCAGACGTCTTC
CCGTTTAGCACAATGGTGGATCAACACAAAGAGTCCGA
